Addgene plasmid #216941: pST39-Mega'-deltaKU
Purpose: Mega' with knockout of GvpK and GvpU
Depositing lab: George Lu. Depositing organization: Rice University. Publication: Elucidating the assembly of gas vesicles by systematic protein-protein interaction analysis. Iburg M, Anderson AP, Wong VT, Anton ED, He A, Lu GJ. EMBO J. 2024 Oct;43(19):4156-4172. doi: 10.1038/s44318-024-00178-2. Epub 2024 Sep 3. PubMed 39227754.
Backbone
  Vector backbone: pST39
  Vector type: Bacterial Expression
Growth in bacteria
  Bacterial resistance: Ampicillin, 100 μg/mL
  Growth temperature: 30°C
  Growth strain: DH5alpha
  Copy number: Low Copy
Gene/Insert
  Gene/Insert name: Mega' with knockout of GvpK and GvpU
  Species: Synthetic; Priestia megaterium
  Cloning method: Gibson Cloning
Terms and licenses: Academic/Nonprofit Terms; Industry Terms: Not Available to Industry
Depositor comments: Please visit https://www.biorxiv.org/content/10.1101/2023.07.23.550228v1 for bioRxiv preprint.
How to cite: pST39-Mega'-deltaKU was a gift from George Lu (Addgene plasmid # 216941 ; http://n2t.net/addgene:216941 ; RRID:Addgene_216941)
