[The description below was written by a language model from this plasmid's Addgene catalogue record and pLannotate feature annotations shown in this document.]
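Description:
pST39-Mega'-deltaKU is an 8.1 kb bacterial expression plasmid built on the pST39 backbone, carrying a variant of the gas vesicle gene cluster of Priestia (formerly Bacillus) megaterium, referred to as Mega', in which GvpK and GvpU have been knocked out. It is propagated in E. coli through a ColE1/pMB1-type origin accompanied by the rop gene and the pBR322 bom region, which fits the low copy number recorded for the plasmid. Selection is by ampicillin, through a TEM beta-lactamase (bla) expressed from its own promoter and followed by an fd terminator.

The payload lies between a T7 promoter and a T7 terminator, so the cluster is transcribed by T7 RNA polymerase, presumably as one polycistronic unit of roughly 5.5 kb, which requires a host that supplies that polymerase. Automated annotation recognises only three of the genes in this interval: gvpB, the GvpA-type protein that forms the core of the vesicle shell, and gvpS and gvpJ further downstream. The large unannotated stretches between and after them probably hold the remaining genes of the cluster, but the record does not list them, nor does it say how the two knockouts were made (deletion or otherwise). Several short fragment hits (RSF ori, mbeC, OsADH 5'-UTR, ydeC, SET1) are most likely backbone remnants or chance partial matches rather than functional parts.

Gas vesicles are hollow, gas-filled protein nanostructures. The associated publication examines their assembly through systematic protein-protein interaction analysis, and this construct appears to serve as a double-knockout variant for assessing what GvpK and GvpU contribute to vesicle formation during heterologous expression in E. coli.
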