Features (pLannotate 1.2.2; 16 found; start..end, strand, type, name):
     48..181     +  rep_origin     RSF ori (fragment): Plasmids containing the RSF 1030 origin of replication can be propagated in E. coli cells that contain additional plasmids with compatible origins.
    186..325     -  misc_feature   bom: basis of mobility region from pBR322
    427..618     -  CDS            rop: Rop protein, which maintains plasmids at low copy number; rop
    658..768     +  CDS            mbeC (fragment): MBEC_ECOLX - Experimental evidence at protein level: Swiss-Prot protein existence level 1. Required for efficient mobilization of ColE1 plasmid and is thus essential to promote the specific transfer of the plasmid during conjugation. Probably functions by inducing DNA bending, helping the MbeA relaxase to melt the DNA around the nic site and cleave the phosphodiester bond. Binds specifically double-stranded DNA (dsDNA) containing the ColE1 oriT but does not recognize the inverted repeat (IR). From Escherichia coli.
    855..873     +  promoter       T7 promoter: promoter for bacteriophage T7 RNA polymerase
   1121..1384    +  CDS            gvpB: GVPB_BACME - Protein inferred from homology: Swiss-Prot protein existence level 3. Gas vesicles are small, hollow, gas filled protein structures that are found in several microbial planktonic microorganisms. They allow the positioning of the organism at the favorable depth for growth. GvpA type proteins form the essential core of the structure. From Bacillus megaterium.
   3905..3921    +  5'UTR          OsADH 5'-UTR (fragment): translational enhancer from the 5'-UTR of the Oryza sativa alcohol dehydrogenase gene (Sugio et al., 2008)
   4562..4846    +  CDS            gvpS: GVPS_BACME - Protein inferred from homology: Swiss-Prot protein existence level 3. Gas vesicles are small, hollow, gas filled protein structures that are found in several microbial planktonic microorganisms. They allow the positioning of the organism at the favorable depth for growth (By similarity). From Bacillus megaterium.
   4924..5223    +  CDS            gvpJ: GVPJ_BACME - Protein inferred from homology: Swiss-Prot protein existence level 3. Gas vesicles are small, hollow, gas filled protein structures that are found in several microbial planktonic microorganisms. They allow the positioning of the organism at the favorable depth for growth. This protein could be important for the shape determination of the gas vesicle. From Bacillus megaterium.
   6209..6328    -  CDS            ydeC (fragment): YDEC_BACSU - Protein predicted: Swiss-Prot protein existence level 4. From Bacillus subtilis (strain 168).
   6361..6410    +  CDS            SET1 (fragment): solubility-enhancement tag derived from T7 phage gene 10B
   6418..6465    +  terminator     T7 terminator: transcription terminator for bacteriophage T7 RNA polymerase
   6532..6623    +  promoter       AmpR promoter: bla
   6624..7481    +  CDS            bla: BLAT_ECOLX - Experimental evidence at protein level: Swiss-Prot protein existence level 1. TEM-type are the most prevalent beta-lactamases in enterobacteria; they hydrolyze the beta-lactam bond in susceptible beta-lactam antibiotics, thus conferring resistance to penicillins and cephalosporins. TEM-3 and TEM-4 are capable of hydrolyzing cefotaxime and ceftazidime. TEM-5 is capable of hydrolyzing ceftazidime. TEM-6 is capable of hydrolyzing ceftazidime and aztreonam. TEM-8/CAZ-2, TEM- 16/CAZ-7 and TEM-24/CAZ-6 are markedly active against ceftazidime. IRT- 4 shows resistance to beta-lactamase in
   7488..7527    +  terminator     fd terminator: central terminator from bacteriophage fd (Otsuka and Kunisawa, 1982)
   7558..8146    +  rep_origin     ori: high-copy-number ColE1/pMB1/pBR322/pUC origin of replication
>Addgene plasmid #216941 | pST39-Mega'-deltaKU | addgene full sequence | sequence record 445616 | Addgene NGS Result
AACGCCAGCAACGCGGCCTTTTTACGGTTCCTGGCCTTTTGCTGGCCTTTTGCTCACATGTTCTTTCCTG
CGTTATCCCCTGATTCTGTGGATAACCGTATTACCGCCTTTGAGTGAGCTGATACCGCTCGCCGCAGCCG
AACGACCGAGCGCAGCGAGTCAGTGAGCGAGGAAGCGGAAGAGCGCCTGATGCGGTATTTTCTCCTTACG
CATCTGTGCGGTATTTCACACCGCAATGGTGCACTCTCAGTACAATCTGCTCTGATGCCGCATAGTTAAG
CCAGTATACACTCCGCTATCGCTACGTGACTGGGTCATGGCTGCGCCCCGACACCCGCCAACACCCGCTG
ACGCGCCCTGACGGGCTTGTCTGCTCCCGGCATCCGCTTACAGACAAGCTGTGACCGTCTCCGGGAGCTG
CATGTGTCAGAGGTTTTCACCGTCATCACCGAAACGCGCGAGGCAGCTGCGGTAAAGCTCATCAGCGTGG
TCGTGAAGCGATTCACAGATGTCTGCCTGTTCATCCGCGTCCAGCTCGTTGAGTTTCTCCAGAAGCGTTA
ATGTCTGGCTTCTGATAAAGCGGGCCATGTTAAGGGCGGTTTTTTCCTGTTTGGTCACTGATGCCTCCGT
GTAAGGGGGATTTCTGTTCATGGGGTAATGATACCGATGAAACGAGAGAGGATGCTCACGATACGGGTTA
CTGATGATGAACATGCCCGGTTACTGGAACGTTGTGAGGGTAAACAACTGGCGGTATGGATGCGGCGGGA
CCAGAGAAAAATCACTCAGGGTCAATGCCAGCGCTTCGTTAATACAGATGTAGGTGTTGGCACCATGCAT
CGATCCCGCGAAATTAATACGACTCACTATAGGGAGACCACAACGGTTTCCCTCTAGAGATAGCTTAGCG
ATGTGAAAGAAGCTGGAGAAAACTTTCAAGAAAAAGTTTCTTCTTCAGACGATAAAGAGAAGTCAAAAAA
TAAGCGGAAAATAAAAGGCGTAAATCAGATTAAAAAAGCAACGGATATTAAAAGCTCTACTAAGATTAAA
AGTTCTAATGATATTAAATCATCTACAGATTTAAAAACAATGGGATCATAAGCGAAAGGAGAAATGAGAT
ATGTCTATTCAAAAAAGTACTAATAGTTCAAGTTTAGCAGAAGTCATTGACCGTATTTTAGATAAAGGAA
TTGTTATTGATGCTTTTGCAAGAGTTTCTGTTGTAGGAATTGAAATTTTAACGATTGAAGCGCGAGTGGT
TATTGCCAGTGTTGATACATGGTTACGCTATGCAGAAGCAGTAGGGCTTCTTCGTGACGACGTAGAAGAA
AACGGTCTTCCTGAACGTTCAAATTCAAGTGAAGGGCAGCCGCGTTTTAGTATTTAATATGAAGTGGTAT
GGAACCTTCCTTTTTTGAGGGTGGTTCCAGCTTTTAGATCTAACTATTGGAGGCTACTAAAAATGGAAAT
TAAAAAAATTATGCAAGCCGTGAACGACTTTTTCGGTGAACACGTAGCTCCTCCTCATAAAATTACCTCG
GTGGAAGCTACTGAAGATGAAGGTTGGAGAGTTATTGTTGAAGTCATTGAAGAACGAGAATATATGAAAA
AATACGCCAAAGATGAAATGCTCGGAACGTACGAGTGCTTTGTAAATAAAGAAAAAGAAGTCATTTCATT
CAAACGACTCGACGTCAGATATAGAAGCGCCATTGGCATTGAAGCATAAACGATAAGATGGCAGGAGGAA
CGTAAAAATGACCGTCTTAACAGACAAAAGGAAAAAAGGCAGTGGAGCTTTTATACAAGATGACGAGACA
AAAGAGGTTCTTTCAAGAGCGCTGAGCTATTTAAAATCCGGCTATTCCATTCATTTTACAGGTCCTGCCG
GCGGAGGCAAAACCTCTTTAGCGCGAGCGCTTGCTAAAAAGAGAAAGCGTCCTGTAATGCTGATGCACGG
GAATCACGAGCTCAACAACAAAGATTTAATTGGCGATTTTACGGGATACACGAGCAAAAAAGTAATCGAC
CAGTACGTTCGTTCTGTCTATAAAAAAGATGAACAGGTGAGTGAAAACTGGCAGGATGGCCGATTGCTTG
AAGCTGTAAAAAATGGCTATACGCTGATTTACGACGAATTTACTCGTTCTAAGCCTGCGACGAATAATAT
CTTTCTATCGATATTAGAAGAAGGCGTGCTGCCGCTGTATGGAGTAAAAATGACCGATCCTTTTGTGCGC
GTGCATCCCGATTTCCGCGTCATCTTCACAAGCAATCCAGCTGAGTATGCCGGCGTATATGATACGCAAG
ATGCGCTTCTCGACAGGTTAATTACCATGTTTATTGATTATAAAGACATCGACAGAGAGACAGCGATTTT
AACGGAGAAAACGGACGTAGAAGAAGATGAAGCGCGCACAATTGTAACGCTCGTAGCAAACGTGCGAAAC
CGCTCTGGAGACGAAAACAGCAGCGGACTTAGCCTGCGGGCTTCGCTTATGATCGCTACCCTTGCCACGC
AGCAAGACATTCCTATCGATGGAAGTGACGAAGATTTTCAAACGTTATGTATCGATATTTTGCATCATCC
GCTTACCAAATGTTTGGATGAAGAAAATGCAAAAAGCAAAGCCGAAAAAATCATTTTAGAAGAATGTAAG
AATATAGACACTGAAGAAAAGTAAAGGAGCTTGAAAACATGAGTGAAACAAACGAAACAGGTATTTATAT
TTTTAGCGCCATTCAAACGGATAAAGACGAAGAATTTGGCGCCGTGGAAGTAGAAGGAACAAAAGCTGAA
ACATTTTTGATTCGCTACAAAGACGCGGCTATGGTAGCAGCTGAAGTACCGATGAAAATTTATCATCCTA
ATCGCCAAAATTTATTAATGCATCAAAACGCAGTAGCAGCGATTATGGACAAGAACGATACGGTTATTCC
AATCAGCTTTGGGAATGTATTCAAATCAAAAGAAGACGTAAAAGTTCTTTTGGAAAACCTTTATCCGCAG
TTTGAAAAGCTGTTTCCAGCGATCAAAGGAAAAATTGAAGTCGGTTTAAAAGTAATTGGGAAAAAAGAAT
GGCTTGAGAAAAAAGTAAACGAAAATCCTGAACTTGAGAAAGTATCAGCATCCGTAAAAGGAAAATCAGA
AGCAGCCGGTTATTATGAGCGTATTCAACTTGGAGGAATGGCTCAAAAGATGTTTACTTCCCTGCAAAAA
GAAGTCAAGACAGATGTGTTTTCTCCGCTTGAAGAAGCAGCGGAAGCAGCAAAAGCAAATGAGCCAACGG
GCGAAACGATGCTTTTAAACGCGTCTTTCTTAATTAACCGAGAAGATGAAGCGAAGTTTGATGAAAAAGT
AAATGAAGCGCATGAAAACTGGAAAGACAAAGCCGATTTTCATTACAGCGGTCCTTGGCCTGCTTATAAT
TTTGTGAACATTCGCCTAAAAGTAGAAGAGAAATAACGTGCTTCACAAATTAGTAACCGCACCCATTAAC
CTTGTAGTGAAAATCGGCGAAAAAGTACAGGAAGAAGCTGATAAACAGCTATATGACCTTCCGACGATTC
AGCAAAAGCTCATTCAGCTTCAAATGATGTTTGAGCTTGGTGAAATTCCAGAAGAAGCGTTTCAAGAAAA
AGAAGATGAATTGTTAATGAGGTACGAAATTGCGAAACGCAGAGAAATTGAACAATGGGAAGAGCTAACA
CAAAAAAGAAATGAGGAATCCTAGATGGGAGAATTACTGTATTTATACGGTTTAATTCCAACAAAAGAAG
CAGCAGCCATAGAGCCGTTTCCATCTTATAAGGGGTTTGACGGAGAACATTCACTGTACCCAATTGCGTT
TGATCAGGTGACGGCTGTAGTTTCTAAGCTGGATGCTGACACCTATTCAGAAAAAGTGATTCAAGAAAAA
ATGGAGCAGGATATGAGCTGGCTGCAGGAAAAAGCATTTCATCATCACGAAACGGTAGCCGCTTTGTACG
AAGAATTTACGATCATTCCATTAAAATTTTGCACCATTTATAAAGGTGAAGAAAGTCTGCAGGCAGCTAT
TGAGATTAACAAAGAAAAGATAGAGAATTCACTGACGCTGCTTCAAGGAAATGAAGAGTGGAATGTGAAA
ATTTACTGTGATGATACAGAGCTTAAAAAAGGAATCAGCGAAACGAATGAAAGCGTGAAAGCGAAAAAAC
AAGAAATTAGTCACTTATCACCAGGAAGACAGTTTTTTGAAAAGAAAAAAATAGATCAGCTGATTGAAAA
AGAATTAGAGCTTCACAAAAACAAAGTGTGTGAAGAGATACATGACAAGCTAAAAGAATTATCGCTTTAT
GACTCTGTTAAAAAGAATTGGAGCAAAGACGTAACTGGCGCAGCTGAACAGATGGCGTGGAACAGCGTGT
TTCTTCTCCCGTCTCTGCAGATTACTAAGTTCGTAAACGAAATAGAAGAGCTTCAGCAAAGGCTTGAAAA
TAAAGGCTGGAAGTTTGAAGTGACGGGACCATGGCCGCCCTATCATTTCTCGAGCTTTGCGTAAAGTGAG
GAATTAACATTATGTCTCTTAAACAATCCATGGAGAATAAAGATATTGCTCTTATTGATATTTTAGATGT
CATTTTAGATAAAGGAGTCGCCATTAAAGGAGACTTAATCATTTCCATAGCTGGCGTCGATTTAGTGTAT
TTGGATTTGCGGGTGCTTATTTCTTCGGTTGAAACGCTTGTGCAAGCAAAAGAAGGAAATCACAAACCAA
TCACTTCTGAACAATTTGATAAACAAAAAGAAGAGCTGATGGACGCTACGGGCCAGCCTAGTAAGTGGAC
GAACCCTCTAGGTTCGTGACCCTTGCGAGCAGTCGTATGCTTTCTCGAATTCCGAGCGGTTAAGCGTGAC
AGGCGGTCAGTAGGAGGAACAGTATGGCAGTCGAACATAATATGCAGTCAAGTACGATTGTAGATGTGCT
CGAAAAGATTTTGGATAAAGGAGTCGTTATAGCGGGGGACATCACCGTAGGAATTGCAGATGTCGAGCTA
TTAACGATAAAGATCCGCTTGATTGTGGCTTCGGTTGATAAGGCAAAAGAAATCGGCATGGACTGGTGGG
AAAATGATCCGTATCTCAGTTCAAAAGGAGCCAATAACAAAGCGCTCGAAGAAGAAAATAAAATGCTGCA
TGAGCGGTTAAAAACGCTTGAAGAAAAAATAGAAACGAAACGTTAAAAACTGTACGCTACTTAAAAAATG
GAGGGATTTACAATGGCAACTGAAACAAAATTAGATAACACACAGGCAGAAAACAAGGAAAATAAAAATG
CGGAAAACGGTTCAAAAGAAAAGAACGGTTCAAAAGCAAGCAAAACAACAAGCAGCGGGCCAATCAAACG
AGCGGTAGCAGGAGGCATCATCGGTGCAACGATTGGATATGTATCGACTCCTGAAAATCGAAAAAGTCTC
CTTGACCGCATTGATACAGACGAATTAAAAAGCAAAGCATCTGATTTAGGAACAAAGGTAAAAGAAAAAT
CAAAAAGCAGCGTGGCCAGCCTGAAAACATCTGCGGGAAGCTTGTTTAAAAAAGATAAAGATAAATCAAA
AGATGATGAAGAAAACGTAAATTCTTCTAGTAGCGAAACAGAAGACGATAACGTTCAAGAGTACGACGAG
TTAAAAGAAGAAAATCAAACTCTTCAAGATCGCTTATCACAGCTTGAAGAAAAAATGAACATGCTTGTTG
AGCTTAGCCTCAATAAAAATCAAGACGAAGAAGCGGAAGATACAGATTCCGACGAAGAAGAGAACGATGA
GAACGATGAAAACGATGAAAACGAGCAGGACGATGAAAACGAAGAAGAAACATCTAAGCCACGTAAAAAG
GATAAAAAAGAAGCTGAGGAAGAAGAAAGTGAAAGTGACGAAGACAGCGAGGAAGAAGAGGAAGATTCTC
GCTCAAACAAAAAAAATAAAAAAGTAAAAACAGAAGAAGAAGACGAAGATGAAAGCGAAGAAGAAAAAAA
GGAAGCGAAACCAAAAAAGTCAACAGCTAAAAAATCAAAAAATACAAAAGCAAAGAAAAACACGGACGAA
GAAGATGATGAAGCAACATCTCTTTCTAGTGAAGACGATACAACAGCCTAAGACGTAAAAAACGGCGGGG
TGATTGCCCCGCCGTTTTTTAGTGATGTGATGAGATGTGCAGCTTCTTTTTTCGATACATGAGCGGAGTC
ATCTTCATTTCTTTTCGAAACTGATTAATAAAATAGCTTGTACTATTAAACCCTACTTGATAGGCGACTT
CCGTCACATTTGCTTCTGCTTGCTGCAGTCCGGATTCGCGAACGCGTCTCGAGAGATCCGGCTGCTAACA
AAGCCCGAAAGGAAGCTGAGTTGGCTGCTGCCACCGCTGAGCAATAACTAGCATAACCCCTTGGGGCCTC
TAAACGGGTCTTGAGGGGTTTTTTGCTGAAAGGAGGAACTATATCCGACTAGTAGCCCGCCTAATGAGCG
GGCTTTTTTTTAATTCCCCTATTTGTTTATTTTTCTAAATACATTCAAATATGTATCCGCTCATGAGACA
ATAACCCTGATAAATGCTTCAATAATATTGAAAAAGGAAGAGTATGAGTATTCAACATTTCCGTGTCGCC
CTTATTCCCTTTTTTGCGGCATTTTGCCTTCCTGTTTTTGCTCACCCAGAAACGCTCGTGAAAGTAAAAG
ACGCAGAGGACCAATTGGGGGCACGAGTGGGATACATAGAACTGGACTTGAATAGCGGTAAAATCCTTGA
GAGTTTTCGCCCTGAAGAGCGTTTTCCAATGATGAGCACTTTCAAAGTTCTGCTATGTGGAGCAGTATTA
TCCCGTGTAGATGCGGGGCAAGAGCAACTCGGACGACGAATACACTATTCGCAGAATGACTTGGTTGAAT
ACTCCCCAGTGACAGAAAAGCACCTTACGGACGGAATGACGGTAAGAGAATTATGTAGTGCCGCCATAAC
GATGAGTGATAACACTGCGGCGAACTTACTTCTGACAACCATCGGTGGACCGAAGGAATTAACCGCTTTT
TTGCACAATATGGGAGACCATGTAACTCGCCTTGACCGTTGGGAACCAGAACTGAATGAAGCCATACCAA
ACGACGAGCGAGACACCACAATGCCTGCGGCAATGGCAACAACATTACGCAAACTATTAACTGGCGAACT
ACTTACTCTGGCTTCACGGCAACAATTAATAGACTGGCTTGAAGCGGATAAAGTTGCAGGACCACTACTG
CGTTCGGCACTTCCTGCTGGCTGGTTTATTGCTGATAAATCTGGGGCAGGAGAGCGTGGTTCACGGGGTA
TCATTGCCGCACTTGGACCAGATGGTAAGCCTTCCCGTATCGTAGTTATCTACACGACGGGTAGTCAGGC
AACTATGGACGAACGAAATAGACAGATTGCTGAAATAGGGGCTTCACTGATTAAGCATTGGTAAACCGAT
ACAATTAAAGGCTCCTTTTGGAGCCTTTTTTTTTGGACGGACCGGTAGAAAAGATCAAAGGATCTTCTTG
AGATCCTTTTTTTCTGCGCGTAATCTGCTGCTTGCAAACAAAAAAACCACCGCTACCAGCGGTGGTTTGT
TTGCCGGATCAAGAGCTACCAACTCTTTTTCCGAAGGTAACTGGCTTCAGCAGAGCGCAGATACCAAATA
CTGTCCTTCTAGTGTAGCCGTAGTTAGGCCACCACTTCAAGAACTCTGTAGCACCGCCTACATACCTCGC
TCTGCTAATCCTGTTACCAGTGGCTGCTGCCAGTGGCGATAAGTCGTGTCTTACCGGGTTGGACTCAAGA
CGATAGTTACCGGATAAGGCGCAGCGGTCGGGCTGAACGGGGGGTTCGTGCACACAGCCCAGCTTGGAGC
GAACGACCTACACCGAACTGAGATACCTACAGCGTGAGCTATGAGAAAGCGCCACGCTTCCCGAAGGGAG
AAAGGCGGACAGGTATCCGGTAAGCGGCAGGGTCGGAACAGGAGAGCGCACGAGGGAGCTTCCAGGGGGA
AACGCCTGGTATCTTTATAGTCCTGTCGGGTTTCGCCACCTCTGACTTGAGCGTCGATTTTTGTGATGCT
CGTCAGGGGGGCGGAGCCTATGGAAA
